Addgene plasmid #180695: pMYT042
Purpose: (Empty Backbone) Assembly cassette with ConL2 and ConRE connectors to be used in the Dueber YTK and Ellis MYT systems
Depositing lab: Tom Ellis. Depositing organization: Imperial College London. Publication: A Multiplex MoClo Toolkit for Extensive and Flexible Engineering of Saccharomyces cerevisiae. Shaw WM, Khalil AS, Ellis T. ACS Synth Biol. 2023 Nov 6. doi: 10.1021/acssynbio.3c00423. PubMed 37930278.
Backbone
  Vector backbone: pYTK095
  Backbone manufacturer: John Dueber
  Vector type: Synthetic Biology
Growth in bacteria
  Bacterial resistance: Ampicillin, 100 μg/mL
  Growth temperature: 37°C
  Growth strain: DH5alpha
  Copy number: High Copy
Gene/Insert
  Gene/Insert name: None
Terms and licenses: Academic/Nonprofit Terms; Industry Terms: Not Available to Industry
Depositor comments: GFP expression in E. coli. Plasmid yields may drop after multiple passages or delayed miniprepping after the culture has saturated. We suggest streaking onto solid media to pick fresh colonies every time.
How to cite: pMYT042 was a gift from Tom Ellis (Addgene plasmid # 180695 ; http://n2t.net/addgene:180695 ; RRID:Addgene_180695)
