[The description below was written by a language model from this plasmid's Addgene catalogue record and pLannotate feature annotations shown in this document.]
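Description:
pMYT042 is an empty assembly cassette vector for modular Golden Gate (MoClo) cloning in Saccharomyces cerevisiae engineering. It is built on the pYTK095 backbone and designed for use with both the Dueber Yeast Toolkit (YTK) and the Ellis Multiplex Yeast Toolkit (MYT). It is a small plasmid of about 3.3 kb, maintained in E. coli through a high-copy ColE1/pUC-type origin and selected with ampicillin via a bla (β-lactamase) gene under its native promoter. The annotated features include no yeast origin, yeast selection marker or genomic homology arms, so the plasmid as recorded is a bacterial cloning intermediate rather than a yeast-replicating vector.

The plasmid carries no gene of interest. Its functional content is a pair of assembly connectors, ConL2 on the left and ConRE on the right, which are named in the catalogue entry but not picked up by the automated annotation. In the YTK scheme, such connectors flank an assembled transcription unit and determine its position and order when several cassettes are later joined into a multigene construct; ConRE is the end connector on the right-hand side. The annotated payload is a superfolder GFP coding sequence followed by the rrnB T1 and T7Te transcription terminators. The depositor notes that it gives GFP expression in E. coli, although the promoter driving it is not annotated. In toolkits of this kind, such a cassette typically acts as a visual dropout marker that is replaced by the assembled parts, so correct clones are non-fluorescent, though the record does not state this explicitly. The depositor also comments that plasmid yield can decline after repeated passaging.
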