Features (pLannotate 1.2.2; 6 found; start..end, strand, type, name):
    929..1517    -  rep_origin     ori: high-copy-number ColE1/pMB1/pBR322/pUC origin of replication
   1620..1724    +  promoter       AmpR promoter: bla
   1725..2585    +  CDS            AmpR: β-lactamase; bla; confers resistance to ampicillin, carbenicillin, and related antibiotics
   2901..2928    -  terminator     T7Te terminator: phage T7 early transcription terminator
   2944..3015    -  terminator     rrnB T1 terminator: transcription terminator T1 from the E. coli rrnB gene
   3027..448     -  CDS            superfolder GFP (across the origin): GFP variant that folds robustly even when fused to poorly folded proteins (Pédelacq et al., 2006)
>Addgene plasmid #180695 | pMYT042 | addgene full sequence | sequence record 369412 | Addgene NGS Result
CATTGTGGCTGTTAAAATTGTATTCCAGCTTATGGCCCAGGATATTGCCGTCCTCTTTAAAGTCAATGCC
TTTCAGCTCAATGCGGTTTACCAGGGTATCGCCTTCAAATTTCACTTCCGCACGCGTTTTGTACGTGCCG
TCATCCTTAAAGGAAATCGTGCGTTCCTGCACATAGCCTTCCGGCATGGCGGACTTGAAGAAGTCATGCT
GCTTCATATGGTCCGGATAACGAGCAAAGCACTGAACACCATAAGTCAGCGTCGTTACCAGAGTCGGCCA
AGGAACCGGCAGTTTACCAGTAGTACAGATGAACTTCAGCGTCAGTTTACCATTAGTTGCGTCACCTTCA
CCCTCGCCACGCACGGAAAACTTATGACCGTTGACATCACCATCCAGTTCCACCAGAATAGGGACGACAC
CAGTGAACAGTTCTTCGCCTTTACGCATCTAGTATTTCTCCTCTTTCTCTAGTAGCTAAGATCCGAACCT
GCCGTTTCTTGAGTTGCCGCGATGTTAAGAAAACATTCATAAATTAAATGTGAATTGCCGCACACATTAT
TAAATAAGATTTACAAAATGTTCAAAATGACGCATGAAATCACGTTTCACTTTCGGTCTCACGTTCATCT
GAGACGCGATTCTAGAGACTGAATTCGAGCTGGGAGATTGTGTCTGGCGGCTCACGTCTTATTTGGGCAA
AGGAGTCAGCGGATCACCGTACTATGTGTGAGTGCTCCTATCGCGCTTGCTCCTGTGAGATACGATGTGG
CCGTGTCTGACCGTGGTGCGTCATCTATTCACTCACTTGGCTGCGATTTATGCGGCCGCACGGTTATCCA
CAGAATCAGGGGATAACGCAGGAAAGAACATGTGAGCAAAAGGCCAGCAAAAGGCCAGGAACCGTAAAAA
GGCCGCGTTGCTGGCGTTTTTCCATAGGCTCCGCCCCCCTGACGAGCATCACAAAAATCGACGCTCAAGT
CAGAGGTGGCGAAACCCGACAGGACTATAAAGATACCAGGCGTTTCCCCCTGGAAGCTCCCTCGTGCGCT
CTCCTGTTCCGACCCTGCCGCTTACCGGATACCTGTCCGCCTTTCTCCCTTCGGGAAGCGTGGCGCTTTC
TCATAGCTCACGCTGTAGGTATCTCAGTTCGGTGTAGGTCGTTCGCTCCAAGCTGGGCTGTGTGCACGAA
CCCCCCGTTCAGCCCGACCGCTGCGCCTTATCCGGTAACTATCGTCTTGAGTCCAACCCGGTAAGACACG
ACTTATCGCCACTGGCAGCAGCCACTGGTAACAGGATTAGCAGAGCGAGGTATGTAGGCGGTGCTACAGA
GTTCTTGAAGTGGTGGCCTAACTACGGCTACACTAGAAGAACAGTATTTGGTATCTGCGCTCTGCTGAAG
CCAGTTACCTTCGGAAAAAGAGTTGGTAGCTCTTGATCCGGCAAACAAACCACCGCTGGTAGCGGTGGTT
TTTTTGTTTGCAAGCAGCAGATTACGCGCAGAAAAAAAGGATCTCAAGAAGATCCTTTGATCTTTTCTAC
GGGGTCTGACGCTCAGTGGAACGAAAACTCACGTTAAGGGATTTTGGTCATGACAGGTGGCACTTTTCGG
GGAAATGTGCGCGGAACCCCTATTTGTTTATTTTTCTAAATACATTCAAATATGTATCCGCTCATGAGAC
AATAACCCTGATAAATGCTTCAATAATATTGAAAAAGGAAGAGTATGAGTATTCAACATTTCCGTGTCGC
CCTTATTCCCTTTTTTGCGGCATTTTGCCTTCCTGTTTTTGCTCACCCAGAAACGCTGGTGAAAGTAAAA
GATGCTGAAGATCAGTTGGGTGCACGAGTGGGTTACATCGAACTGGATCTCAACAGCGGTAAGATCCTTG
AGAGTTTTCGCCCCGAAGAACGTTTTCCAATGATGAGCACTTTTAAAGTTCTGCTATGTGGCGCGGTATT
ATCCCGTATTGACGCCGGGCAAGAGCAACTCGGTCGCCGCATACACTATTCTCAGAATGACTTGGTTGAG
TACTCACCAGTCACAGAAAAGCATCTTACGGATGGCATGACAGTAAGAGAATTATGCAGTGCTGCCATAA
CCATGAGTGATAACACTGCGGCCAACTTACTTCTGACAACGATCGGAGGACCGAAGGAGCTAACCGCTTT
TTTGCACAACATGGGGGATCATGTAACTCGCCTTGATCGTTGGGAACCGGAGCTGAATGAAGCCATACCA
AACGACGAGCGTGACACCACGATGCCTGTAGCAATGGCAACAACGTTGCGCAAACTATTAACTGGCGAAC
TACTTACTCTAGCTTCCCGGCAACAATTAATAGACTGGATGGAGGCGGATAAAGTTGCAGGACCACTTCT
GCGCTCGGCCCTTCCGGCTGGCTGGTTTATTGCTGATAAATCTGGAGCCGGTGAGCGTGGGTCCCGCGGT
ATCATTGCAGCACTGGGGCCAGATGGTAAGCCCTCCCGTATCGTAGTTATCTACACGACGGGGAGTCAGG
CAACTATGGATGAACGAAATAGACAGATCGCTGAGATAGGTGCCTCACTGATTAAGCATTGGTAACTGTC
AGACCAAGTTTACTCATATATACTTTAGATTGATTTAAAACTTCATTTTTAATTTAAAAGGATCTAGGTG
AAGATCCTTTTTGATAATCGCGGCCGCTGGACTGTTGTGATATGCCATATATGCAGTGGTGTTCGCCGGC
GCTGGTTCCGGCTGTCTTGCTTAGTTGTGAGTCGCCAGGCAGTCATCGGTATGATCTGTACATGATTCGT
CAGTGTGAGCACCACTGACGAGCAGATTTCGCTGACATGAATATGCTGGTCCCTGCAGACTGACTAGTGC
ATCGTCTCATGCTCAGCTGAGACCTATAAACGCAGAAAGGCCCACCCGAAGGTGAGCCAGTGTGACTCTA
GTAGAGAGCGTTCACCGACAAACAACAGATAAAACGAAAGGCCCAGTCTTTCGACTGAGCCTTTCGTTTT
ATTTGATGCCTGGTCATTTGTACAGTTCATCCATACCATGCGTGATGCCCGCTGCGGTTACGAACTCCAG
CAGAACCATATGATCGCGTTTCTCGTTCGGATCTTTAGACAGAACGCTTTGCGTGCTCAGATAGTGATTG
TCTGGCAGCAGAACAGGACCATCACCGATTGGAGTGTTTTGCTGGTAGTGATCAGCCAGCTGCACGCTGC
CATCCTCCACGTTGTGGCGAATTTTAAAATTCGCTTTAATGCCATTTTTTTGTTTATCGGCGGTGATGTA
AA
